>Addgene plasmid #153234 | pDGE463 | addgene full sequence | sequence record 309865 | Addgene NGS Result
TTCCTGGCGTTTTCTTGTCGCGTGTTTTAGTCGCATAAAGTAGAATACTTGCGACTAGAACCGGAGACAT
TACGCCATGAACAAGAGCGCCGCCGCTGGCCTGCTGGGCTATGCCCGCGTCAGCACCGACGACCAGGACT
TGACCAACCAACGGGCCGAACTGCACGCGGCCGGCTGCACCAAGCTGTTTTCCGAGAAGATCACCGGCAC
CAGGCGCGACCGCCCGGAGCTGGCCAGGATGCTTGACCACCTACGCCCTGGCGACGTTGTGACAGTGACC
AGGCTAGACCGCCTGGCCCGCAGCACCCGCGACCTACTGGACATTGCCGAGAGCATCCAGGAGGCCGGCG
CGGGCCTGCGTAGCCTGGCAGAGCCGTGGGCCGACACCACCACGCCGGCCGGCCGCATGGTGTTGACCGT
GTTCGCCGGCATTGCCGAGTTCGAGCGTTCCCTAATCATCGACCGCACCCGGAGCGGGCGCGAGGCCGCC
AAGGCCCGAGGCGTGAAGTTTGGCCCCCGCCCTACCCTCACCCCGGCACAGATCGCGCACGCCCGCGAGC
TGATCGACCAGGAAGGCCGCACCGTGAAAGAGGCGGCTGCACTGCTTGGCGTGCATCGCTCGACCCTGTA
CCGCGCACTTGAGCGCAGCGAGGAAGTGACGCCCACCGAGGCCAGGCGGCGCGGTGCCTTCCGTGAGGAC
GCATTGACCGAGGCCGACGCCCTGGCGGCCGCCGAGAATGAACGCCAAGAGGAACAAGCATGAAACCGCA
CCAGGACGGCCAGGACGAACCGTTTTTCATTACCGAAGAGATCGAGGCGGAGATGATCGCGGCCGGGTAC
GTGTTCGAGCCGCCCGCGCACGTCTCAACCGTGCGGCTGCATGAAATCCTGGCCGGTTTGTCTGATGCCA
AGCTGGCGGCCTGGCCGGCCAGCTTGGCCGCTGAAGAAACCGAGCGCCGCCGTCTAAAAAGGTGATGTGT
ATTTGAGTAAAACAGCTTGCGTCATGCGGTCGCTGCGTATATGATGCGATGAGTAAATAAACAAATACGC
AAGGGGAACGCATGAAGGTTATCGCTGTACTTAACCAGAAAGGCGGGTCAGGCAAGACGACCATCGCAAC
CCATCTAGCCCGCGCCCTGCAACTCGCCGGGGCCGATGTTCTGTTAGTCGATTCCGATCCCCAGGGCAGT
GCCCGCGATTGGGCGGCCGTGCGGGAAGATCAACCGCTAACCGTTGTCGGCATCGACCGCCCGACGATTG
ACCGCGACGTGAAGGCCATCGGCCGGCGCGACTTCGTAGTGATCGACGGAGCGCCCCAGGCGGCGGACTT
GGCTGTGTCCGCGATCAAGGCAGCCGACTTCGTGCTGATTCCGGTGCAGCCAAGCCCTTACGACATATGG
GCCACCGCCGACCTGGTGGAGCTGGTTAAGCAGCGCATTGAGGTCACGGATGGAAGGCTACAAGCGGCCT
TTGTAGTGTCGCGGGCGATCAAAGGCACGCGCATCGGCGGTGAGGTTGCCGAGGCGCTGGCCGGGTACGA
GCTGCCCATTCTTGAGTCCCGTATCACGCAGCGCGTGAGCTACCCAGGCACTGCCGCCGCCGGCACAACC
GTTCTTGAATCAGAACCCGAGGGCGACGCTGCCCGCGAGGTCCAGGCGCTGGCCGCTGAAATTAAATCAA
AACTCATTTGAGTTAATGAGGTAAAGAGAAAATGAGCAAAAGCACAAACACGCTAAGTGCCGGCCGTCCG
AGCGCACGCAGCAGCAAGGCTGCAACGTTGGCCAGCCTGGCAGACACGCCAGCCATGAAGCGGGTCAACT
TTCAGTTGCCGGCGGAGGATCACACCAAGCTGAAGATGTACGCGGTACGCCAAGGCAAGACCATTACCGA
GCTGCTATCTGAATACATCGCGCAGCTACCAGAGTAAATGAGCAAATGAATAAATGAGTAGATGAATTTT
AGCGGCTAAAGGAGGCGGCATGGAAAATCAAGAACAACCAGGCACCGACGCCGTGGAATGCCCCATGTGT
GGAGGAACGGGCGGTTGGCCAGGCGTAAGCGGCTGGGTTGTCTGCCGGCCCTGCAATGGCACTGGAACCC
CCAAGCCCGAGGAATCGGCGTGAGCGGTCGCAAACCATCCGGCCCGGTACAAATCGGCGCGGCGCTGGGT
GATGACCTGGTGGAGAAGTTGAAGGCCGCGCAGGCCGCCCAGCGGCAACGCATCGAGGCAGAAGCACGCC
CCGGTGAATCGTGGCAAGCGGCCGCTGATCGAATCCGCAAAGAATCCCGGCAACCGCCGGCAGCCGGTGC
GCCGTCGATTAGGAAGCCGCCCAAGGGCGACGAGCAACCAGATTTTTTCGTTCCGATGCTCTATGACGTG
GGCACCCGCGATAGTCGCAGCATCATGGACGTGGCCGTTTTCCGTCTGTCGAAGCGTGACCGACGAGCTG
GCGAGGTGATCCGCTACGAGCTTCCAGACGGGCACGTAGAGGTTTCCGCAGGGCCGGCCGGCATGGCCAG
TGTGTGGGATTACGACCTGGTACTGATGGCGGTTTCCCATCTAACCGAATCCATGAACCGATACCGGGAA
GGGAAGGGAGACAAGCCCGGCCGCGTGTTCCGTCCACACGTTGCGGACGTACTCAAGTTCTGCCGGCGAG
CCGATGGCGGAAAGCAGAAAGACGACCTGGTAGAAACCTGCATTCGGTTAAACACCACGCACGTTGCCAT
GCAGCGTACGAAGAAGGCCAAGAACGGCCGCCTGGTGACGGTATCCGAGGGTGAAGCCTTGATTAGCCGC
TACAAGATCGTAAAGAGCGAAACCGGGCGGCCGGAGTACATCGAGATCGAGCTAGCTGATTGGATGTACC
GCGAGATCACAGAAGGCAAGAACCCGGACGTGCTGACGGTTCACCCCGATTACTTTTTGATCGATCCCGG
CATCGGCCGTTTTCTCTACCGCCTGGCACGCCGCGCCGCAGGCAAGGCAGAAGCCAGATGGTTGTTCAAG
ACGATCTACGAACGCAGTGGCAGCGCCGGAGAGTTCAAGAAGTTCTGTTTCACCGTGCGCAAGCTGATCG
GGTCAAATGACCTGCCGGAGTACGATTTGAAGGAGGAGGCGGGGCAGGCTGGCCCGATCCTAGTCATGCG
CTACCGCAACCTGATCGAGGGCGAAGCATCCGCCGGTTCCTAATGTACGGAGCAGATGCTAGGGCAAATT
GCCCTAGCAGGGGAAAAAGGTCGAAAAGGTGTCTTTCCTGTGGATAGCACGTACATTGGGAACCCAAAGC
CGTACATTGGGAACCGGAACCCGTACATTGGGAACCCAAAGCCGTACATTGGGAACCGGTCACACATGTA
AGTGACTGATATAAAAGAGAAAAAAGGCGATTTTTCCGCCTAAAACTCTTTAAAACTTATTAAAACTCTT
AAAACCCGCCTGGCCTGTGCATAACTGTCTGGCCAGCGCACAGCCGAAGAGCTGCAAAAAGCGCCTACCC
TTCGGTCGCTGCGCTCCCTACGCCCCGCCGCTTCGCGTCGGCCTATCGCGGCCGCTGGCCGCTCAAAAAT
GGCTGGCCTACGGCCAGGCAATCTACCAGGGCGCGGACAAGCCGCGCCGTCGCCACTCGACCGCCGGCGC
CCACATCAAGGCACCCTGCCTCGCGCGTTTCGGTGATGACGGTGAAAACCTCTGACACATGCAGCTCCCG
GAGACGGTCACAGCTTGTCTGTAAGCGGATGCCGGGAGCAGACAAGCCCGTCAGGGCGCGTCAGCGGGTG
TTGGCGGGTGTCGGGGCGCAGCCATGACCCAGTCACGTAGCGATAGCGGAGTGTATACTGGCTTAACTAT
GCGGCATCAGAGCAGATTGTACTGAGAGTGCACCATATGCGGTGTGAAATACCGCACAGATGCGTAAGGA
GAAAATACCGCATAAGGCGCTCTTCCGCTTCCTCGCTCACTGACTCGCTGCGCTCGGTCGTTCGGCTGCG
GCGAGCGGTATCAGCTCACTCAAAGGCGGTAATACGGTTATCCACAGAATCAGGGGATAACGCAGGAAAG
AACATGTGAGCAAAAGGCCAGCAAAAGGCCAGGAACCGTAAAAAGGCCGCGTTGCTGGCGTTTTTCCATA
GGCTCCGCCCCCCTGACGAGCATCACAAAAATCGACGCTCAAGTCAGAGGTGGCGAAACCCGACAGGACT
ATAAAGATACCAGGCGTTTCCCCCTGGAAGCTCCCTCGTGCGCTCTCCTGTTCCGACCCTGCCGCTTACC
GGATACCTGTCCGCCTTTCTCCCTTCGGGAAGCGTGGCGCTTTCTCATAGCTCACGCTGTAGGTATCTCA
GTTCGGTGTAGGTCGTTCGCTCCAAGCTGGGCTGTGTGCACGAACCCCCCGTTCAGCCCGACCGCTGCGC
CTTATCCGGTAACTATCGTCTTGAGTCCAACCCGGTAAGACACGACTTATCGCCACTGGCAGCAGCCACT
GGTAACAGGATTAGCAGAGCGAGGTATGTAGGCGGTGCTACAGAGTTCTTGAAGTGGTGGCCTAACTACG
GCTACACTAGAAGGACAGTATTTGGTATCTGCGCTCTGCTGAAGCCAGTTACCTTCGGAAAAAGAGTTGG
TAGCTCTTGATCCGGCAAACAAACCACCGCTGGTAGCGGTGGTTTTTTTGTTTGCAAGCAGCAGATTACG
CGCAGAAAAAAAGGATCTCAAGAAGATCCTTTGATCTTTTCTACGGGGTCTGACGCTCAGTGGAACGAAA
ACTCACGTTAAGGGATTTTGGTCATGCATGATATATCTCCCAATTTGTGTAGGGCTTATTATGCACGCTT
AAAAATAATAAAAGCAGACTTGACCTGATAGTTTGGCTGTGAGCAATTATGTGCTTAGTGCATCTAACGC
TTGAGTTAAGCCGCGCCGCGAAGCGGCGTCGGCTTGAACGAATTTCTAGCTAGACATTATTTGCCGACTA
CCTTGGTGATCTCGCCTTTCACGTAGTGGACAAATTCTTCCAACTGATCTGCGCACGAGGCCAAGCGATC
TTCTTCTTGTCCAAGATAAGCCTGTCTAGCTTCAAGTATGACGGGCTGATACTGGGCCGGCAGGCGCTCC
ATTGCCCAGTCGGCAGCGACATCCTTCGGCGCGATTTTGCCGGTTACTGCGCTGTACCAAATGCGGGACA
ACGTAAGCACTACATTTCGCTCATCGCCAGCCCAGTCGGGCGGCGAGTTCCATAGCGTTAAGGTTTCATT
TAGCGCCTCAAATAGATCCTGTTCAGGAACCGGATCAAAGAGTTCCTCCGCCGCTGGACCTACCAAGGCA
ACGCTATGTTCTCTTGCTTTTGTCAGCAAGATAGCCAGATCAATGTCGATCGTGGCTGGCTCGAAGATAC
CTGCAAGAATGTCATTGCGCTGCCATTCTCCAAATTGCAGTTCGCGCTTAGCTGGATAACGCCACGGAAT
GATGTCGTCGTGCACAACAATGGTGACTTCTACAGCGCGGAGAATCTCGCTCTCTCCAGGGGAAGCCGAA
GTTTCCAAAAGGTCGTTGATCAAAGCTCGCCGCGTTGTTTCATCAAGCCTTACGGTCACCGTAACCAGCA
AATCAATATCACTGTGTGGCTTCAGGCCGCCATCCACTGCGGAGCCGTACAAATGTACGGCCAGCAACGT
CGGTTCGAGATGGCGCTCGATGACGCCAACTACCTCTGATAGTTGAGTCGATACTTCGGCGATCACCGCT
TCCCCCATGATGTTTAACTTTGTTTTAGGGCGACTGCCCTGCTGCGTAACATCGTTGCTGCTCCATAACA
TCAAACATCGACCCACGGCGTAACGCGCTTGCTGCTTGGATGCCCGAGGCATAGACTGTACCCCAAAAAA
ACAGTCATAACAAGCCATGAAAACCGCCACTGCGCCGTTACCACCGCTGCGTTCGGTCAAGGTTCTGGAC
CAGTTGCGTGAGCGCATACGCTACTTGCATTACAGCTTACGAACCGAACAGGCTTATGTCCACTGGGTTC
GTGCCCGAATTGATCACAGGCAGCAACGCTCTGTCATCGTTACAATCAGCATGCTACCCTCCGCGAGATC
ATCCGTGTTTAAAACCCGGCAGCTTAGTTGCCGTTCTTCCGAATAGCATCGGTAACATGAGCAAAGTCTG
CCGCCTTACAACGGCTCTCCCGCTGACGCCGTCCCGGACTGATGGGCTGCCTGTATCGAGTGGTGATTTT
GTGCCGAGCTGCCGGTCGGGGAGCTGTTGGCTGGCTGGTGGCAGGATATATTGTGGTGTAAACAAATTGA
CGCTTAGACAACTTAATAACACATTGCGGATCCCTCGGTCACATGTGCATCCTCCACAAGCGTCGATCTA
GTAACATAGATGACACCGCGCGCGATAATTTATCCTAGTTTGCGCGCTATATTTTGTTTTCTATCGCGTA
TTAAATGTATAATTGCGGGACTCTAATCATAAAAACCCATCTCATAAATAACGTCATGCATTACATGTTA
ATTATTACATGCTTAACGTAATTCAACAGAAATTATATGATAATCATCGCAAGACCGGCAACAGGATTCA
ATCTTAAGAAACTTTATTGCCAAATGTTTGAACGATCTGCTTGACAAGCTCAGAAGAACTCGTCAAGAAG
GCGATAGAAGGCGATGCGCTGCGAATCGGGAGCGGCGATACCGTAAAGCACGAGGAAGCGGTCAGCCCAT
TCGCCGCCAAGCTCTTCAGCAATATCACGGGTAGCCAACGCTATGTCCTGATAGCGGTCCGCCACACCCA
GCCGGCCACAGTCGATGAATCCAGAAAAGCGGCCATTTTCCACCATGATATTCGGCAAGCAGGCATCGCC
ATGGGTCACGACGAGATCATCGCCGTCGGGCATGCGCGCCTTGAGCCTGGCGAACAGTTCGGCTGGCGCG
AGCCCCTGATGCTCTTCGTCCAGATCATCCTGATCGACAAGACCGGCTTCCATCCGAGTACGTGCTCGCT
CGATGCGATGTTTCGCTTGGTGGTCGAATGGGCAGGTAGCCGGATCAAGCGTATGCAGCCGCCGCATTGC
ATCAGCCATGATGGATACTTTCTCGGCAGGAGCAAGGTGAGATGACAGGAGATCCTGCCCCGGCACTTCG
CCCAATAGCAGCCAGTCCCTTCCCGCTTCAGTGACAACGTCGAGCACAGCTGCGCAAGGAACGCCCGTCG
TGGCCAGCCACGATAGCCGCGCTGCCTCGTCCTGCAGTTCATTCAGGGCACCGGACAGGTCGGTCTTGAC
AAAAAGAACCGGGCGCCCCTGCGCTGACAGCCGGAACACGGCGGCATCAGAGCAGCCGATTGTCTGTTGT
GCCCAGTCATAGCCGAATAGCCTCTCCACCCAAGCGGCCGGAGAACCTGCGTGCAATCCATCTTGTTCAA
TCATTGTAATTGTAAATAGTAATTGTAATGTTGTTTGTTGTTTGTTGTTGTTGGTAATTGTTGTAAAAAT
ACAGTATGAGAGTGAATATGAGACTCTAATTGGATACCGAGGGGAATTTATGGAACGTCAGTGGAGCATT
TTTGACAAGAAATATTTGCTAGCTGATAGTGACCTTAGGCGACTTTTGAACGCGCAATAATGGTTTCTGA
CGTATGTGCTTAGCTCATTAAACTCCAGAAACCCGCGGCTGAGTGGCTCCTTCAACGTTGCGGTTCTGTC
AGTTCCAAACGTAAAACGGCTTGTCCCGCGTCATCGGCGGGGGTCATAACGTGACTCCCTTAATTCTCCG
CTCTCCGCATGCGAATTCTCTGAGCGGTACACTGCCAGATGAAGCCGAAGGAGTACTTTAATATACTAGG
TCTGGCGATATGATCAATTTGAAAATATAGAGTCATAACTGTAGAAATGGAATCAGATTCCATTACAAAA
AGAGATAAATCTCAACTTTAAATTTTTTCAGGAAGAAAAAAATGTTTCTTCTAATCTTCGTGTTTTACTG
GCCTTCTCATAAAATGGTTTGATATAAAAGAAAATTAAATAAGAAAAAGAGAAAACAAAAGGCTAGCCAG
AGAGAGGAGAAAATATATAATAATATAACTTAGTTTATTCATCTCATAATCTCTGCATTTTGCAAGGAGA
TCGAAACTGAGCAAAACATACACAAACAGAGAAATAAAATATAGGGTACAAACAATATCAATAGCTTAGA
CAACATGAAGCTACAAAAGAACTTCGCCTCCTGTGGGGCTTATTATTTACTCTTTTTTTTTTCTTATTCT
TCGTCTTTTCTCATTGCCTCTCGAAATTGGAAAAAGCCTTTCTTTTAGCTCAACATTCTGCTTTTCCAAG
CTCATTTGTACAGCTCGTCCATGCCATTAAGTTTGTGCCCCAGTTTGCTAGGGAGGTCGCAGTATCTGGC
CACAGCCACCTCGTGCTGCTCGACGTAGGTTTCTTTGTCGGCCTCCTTGATTCTTTCCAGTCTGTGGTCC
ACATAGTAGACGCCGGGCATCTTGAGGTTCTTAGCGGGTTTCTTGGATCTGTATGTGGTCTTGAAGTTGC
AGATCAGGTGGCCCCCGCCCACGAGCTTCAGGGCCATGTCGGTTCTGCCTTCCAGGCCGCCGTCAGCGGG
GTACAGCATCTCGGTGTTGGCCTCCCAGCCGAGTGTTTTCTTCTGCATCACAGGGCCGTTGGATGGGAAG
TTCACCCCTCTGATCTTGACGTTGTAGATGAGGCAGCCGTCCTGGAGGCTGGTGTCCTGGGTAGCGGTCA
GCACGCCCCCGTCCTCGTATGTGGTGACTCTCTCCCATGTGAAGCCCTCAGGGAAGGACTGCTTAAAGAA
GTCGGGGATGCCCTGGGTGTGGTTGATGAAGGTTCTGCTGCCGTACATGAAGCTGGTAGCCAGGATGTCG
AAGGCGAAGGGGAGAGGGCCGCCCTCGACCACCTTGATTCTCATGGTCTGGGTGCCCTCGTAGGGCTTGC
CTTCGCCCTCGGATGTGCACTTGAAGTGGTGGTTGTTCACGGTGCCCTCCATGTACAGCTTCATGTGCAT
GTTCTCCTTAATCAGCTCTTCGCCCTTAGACACGGCAGCCGAAGCTTTGTACAGCTCGTCCATGCCATTA
AGTTTGTGCCCCAGTTTGCTAGGGAGGTCGCAGTATCTGGCCACAGCCACCTCGTGCTGCTCGACGTAGG
TTTCTTTGTCGGCCTCCTTGATTCTTTCCAGTCTGTGGTCCACATAGTAGACGCCGGGCATCTTGAGGTT
CTTAGCGGGTTTCTTGGATCTGTATGTGGTCTTGAAGTTGCAGATCAGGTGGCCCCCGCCCACGAGCTTC
AGGGCCATGTCGGTTCTGCCTTCCAGGCCGCCGTCAGCGGGGTACAGCATCTCGGTGTTGGCCTCCCAGC
CGAGTGTTTTCTTCTGCATCACAGGGCCGTTGGATGGGAAGTTCACCCCTCTGATCTTGACGTTGTAGAT
GAGGCAGCCGTCCTGGAGGCTGGTGTCCTGGGTAGCGGTCAGCACGCCCCCGTCCTCGTATGTGGTGACT
CTCTCCCATGTGAAGCCCTCAGGGAAGGACTGCTTAAAGAAGTCGGGGATGCCCTGGGTGTGGTTGATGA
AGGTTCTGCTGCCGTACATGAAGCTGGTAGCCAGGATGTCGAAGGCGAAGGGGAGAGGGCCGCCCTCGAC
CACCTTGATTCTCATGGTCTGGGTGCCCTCGTAGGGCTTGCCTTCGCCCTCGGATGTGCACTTGAAGTGG
TGGTTGTTCACGGTGCCCTCCATGTACAGCTTCATGTGCATGTTCTCCTTAATCAGCTCTTCGCCCTTAG
ACACCATTTTTGCTATTTGTGTATGTTTTCTTGTTTTGGTTTGAGTGAAGAGTGTAGTGAAGGGTTGGTT
TGTATTTATAGGTGAGAAAGGAGATTTGCATGGCAATCACGTGTAAGAATGCATGCATGCATGAGTGTGT
GTGGAGAGAGAGAGATGCTCTTACGTTGTTGTCGGGATTATGTGTTGGAAAAGAGTGACAAGTGACGAAC
AAAACAATACCACTCATCATAGCTCCGCTTATGCATGCTATGTGTGATTTGTAGCTCTTGTTCTGACATG
ACACTATGAACAATTTTTTAAAAAGAAGGTTAAACTTTTATTTAAATAAAAACCCTATGTTAATTTGGTT
TCAATCGAGTAAGATGAGAAGTCAATCTTTTGATGGTAGCTAGTGATGTTGGAAATATAGTTGTGCCAGC
TTAATCTGAAATTTAGAATATAATTTTATAAGAGTATCTATCAATATATATATTAACGGGTCACTCACGA
ACAATGCATGTAAGAAATTTTTATGAGGGATATATATGTTAAGAAAATACCGAATTATATGTGTACGTAT
ACACACATAATTAGAGGTGTCAAAATACATCAAAACTCGTGGTTAAGGGTTTACCAAAAAAATTATAACT
CAAACCGTGAAGTAGGAGTAAAAGAAATTACCAAAACCATGTTTTGACATAAAATTGAAAACAGAGCGAT
GAAGAGAATAAGAAGATGATACGTACAAAATCTTACGAGTTATGAATATCGAGAGTTTTACACCAACAAA
TCAAAAACCAAAATCGAGAGTTCGTACGTCTCGACTAAATCAAAGCTAGCAATTCTTAGCTATGTTTTTC
ATTTCAAAGAGTTACCAAWAWRAAAAAAAAAAAAAAAAAAAAARAGTTACCACTATGAATTACTCAAAGA
GTAAACAATATGAATAATACAAATCCGATCGATATCACTGATCAAGAAACACATTATATTCTAACTTTCT
AACCACGGTTAGCTTGAACCAAACTAAACCTTCTCAACACCAGAGCAATGGCCTTACATAAATTCTCATC
AGAAAATGGTCGACCAGCTGTTAACCAGAACTAATTGTATTCACAGAACAACATCAACACGTTTTTTTTA
TAAAGACATTTGATCGGTACGTTTTACACTCTTGGCCAAAATGGCTAGCACTTTTTTACCACAATTGTAA
GCGACTATCGATCAAACCGATCATGTAATGTAAAATTTCGTTTTTGAACTTCGCTTCCAATGGATCATCT
AATTTAAAATTAAAATTTGGCATGTCTCTTCCACTTGATGCCGTGCAATTTCTTGAGCCCAAAAAATAGA
TATTAACACGCATGCGGTGGGGCGGTGGTAACTAGACTATGGCGTAAATTCACACATGCATAATGCTTCA
TTCTCATAGCGAATAAATTTTCTTCGTGTTGGGTCACTAATTGGATCTGTGCTTTGGTTTTGTGTTTTAT
CCATGGTGTTGTGTTCCTTGATTATATCATATGGATAAATGTTTAATACTTGATAGTTGATCAGATGATA
TAGAACTAGTTGCAAATCTATCATCTTGAATGAAAACACACCGTCTGTTAGACTCGCAAATTTATCTTCT
CCCCATGGGAATTCGTAAAGCGGTCCTGCTGAGCCTCGACATGTTGTCGCAAAATTCGCCCTGGACCCGC
CCAACGATTTGTCGTCACTGTCAAGGTTTGACCTGCACTTCATTTGGGGCCCACATACACCAAAAAAATG
CTGCATAATTCTCGGGGCAGCAAGTCGGTTACCCGGCCGCCGTGCTGGACCGGGTTGAATGGTGCCCGTA
ACTTTCGGTAGAGCGGACGGCCAATACTCAACTTCAAGGAATCTCACCCATGCGCGCCGGCGGGGAACCG
GAGTTCCCTTCAGTGAGCGTTATTAGTTCGCCGCTCGGTGTGTCGTAGATACTAGCCCCTGGGGCACTTT
TGAAATTTGAATAAGATTTATGTAATCAGTCTTTTAGGTTTGACCGGTTCTGCCGCTTTTTTTAAAATTG
GATTTGTAATAATAAAACGCAATTGTTTGTTATTGTGGCGCTCTATCATAGATGTCGCTATAAACCTATT
CAGCACAATATATTGTTTTCATTTTAATATTGTACATATAAGTAGTAGGGTACAATCAGTAAATTGAACG
GAGAATATTATTCATAAAAATACGATAGTAACGGGTGATATATTCATTAGAATGAACCGAAACCGGCGGT
AAGGATCTGAGCTACACATGCTCAGGTTTTTTACAACGTGCACAACAGAATTGAAAGCAAATATCATGCG
ATCATAGGCTTCTCGCATATCTCATTAAAGCAGGACAAGCCTACATTTGTTCTTTCCAAATTTTGGCAAT
ATCTTGTGCAACATTAGTGGCATCTATAGAAGCACCAAACAGTCCTATTCCTGTAAATCCAACTGCATAC
AGACCATCCTCCCCCTTCCAACCATTTGGGAATGGGCTTTTTGGACATCCCTCCCTTGAAAACAATTCAC
TCTCCTGTATCAGTAAAATTCTCATTAGACCAAATTTCGAAGGGGGCTATTATAGAACGAGAGAAAGTTG
CTCAGATGGTAAAGAGCCCCTTATTCCCAATCTTAAGATTGTGAGTTCGAGTTATCAAAAGAACAAAAAG
GTATGAGGAAAGGGTAAAAGAAAAAAGACGGTTATAGTGAATTCTAACTAATTAATAACTCAAAGGAAAG
AATCCACAGGATAATGAGATACCAACTTACATGAATGTAACAAGAATCCATAAATAATTACTACATTCAT
TAAGAGTTCATTTGACTAAATCATCCTTTATAGTTGAAGGAGCTTTTATCATACTTAGTACTATATATAA
TTTATGATTAAACACCAATTTAATTAGGCATAGAAATAAAACTTGTGTATTTCCTTACCATTAACCAAGA
AGTTACATTGCTGGTATAACCAGTTGCCAAGATAACAGAGTCGATCTCTAGAATTTGTCCATTAACAAAT
TCTACTTTTCCTTGAGTAAATTTCTTGATTGCTGGAACTATGTTTATTTCCTCAGGGAAATTACGACCCT
GTACCTGAAAGATTAACAAAACTAGATGATATCATTCATGTGTGAATATAATATATTCATGCGAGCAAAT
GAAAGATACAAGATCACTTTCTAGTGTTACTTGAAAAATAATACTTATTGAATATAAAACTTACCGAGCT
TCGAACTACCATGAATGGATTTGCATTATGTTGGGAAAGATCAAGTGAGATATCGATCCCGGAATTGCCA
CAGCCAACCGCCAGCACATTTTCTCCAGTATAGTATTCCCCAGTCTTGTACTCACAAGCATGAATAACCT
GGCCACCAAAATCTTGCAATCCTTCGAATTCGGGCACTATCATCTCAGCATTCTCTCCTGTGGCCACAAT
AAGCCACTTACACATGTATTCAGAGGTTGAACCATTGATTTCAGAAACTGTTTTCACCTTCCATAAACCA
CATGTCTCATCATATCCAGCTAAGTTTACTGACTCGTTGAGTTGTGGTTTGATCTCGAAATGCTTTGCAT
AAGATACGAGGTAGCTGATGAATTGGTTTTTGGTTGGATACTCTGGAAAGTCTGGTGGAAATGGCAAGCC
AGGCAATTCGCAGTATTGTCGTGGCACGTTAAGCCTAAGCCGATCGTAGGTCTTGTGTTGCCACAGAGAA
GCAATGCAGTCCGCGCGTTCAATGATTACATACGGAACACTGTATTGCTTAAGGACAGCAGCAGTAGCCA
GGCCTGAAGGGCCAGCTCCAACAATAAGAGGACCATTTACTTGTATGCATTTAGCAGCACAAGAGGATTT
TTTTGGTTCAAGTGCATCAACAGTTAGAGGTGAACAAGAATTAAAGCAATTCTGATTCATCATTAAATAT
ATGTGCAACTAGGACTACTTGTGTTTTGATAGATTTAGCGGGTGACAAGAACAAGAGGAGAAAAGAGAAA
GGGGATGATAACTTGAAGTTGTGAGGATGGTTAGGTTTATATAATAAAATTGGTCAGGCAAACGTGTTCA
TTGTTTAACCAGGGTGTGCAAATTGTGGTTTAACCCATAAACTGAACCAGAAATGGTTAATCTATCGGTT
AAACGGTTTTATTGTTTTTTTTTTTTTTTNGATATATTGATCTTTCAGTTCAATGATTAGTTCTTTGAGT
TTACTTGCATACTAATTTCATATTTCCCTTGCATAAGTTTCGTTAGCTTGACTATGATATATTAGAGTTT
GCTATAAGGGAAAAGATATACAAATGTATCGTTGTATCTGTGGTAAAAAGCAAGTACAATCTAATGTGTC
ATGTATCATTCGCATTTCAAAGTAAAACTAAGGAGTTTAGTCTAGGTTGATATTAATAGACTGTTGTTTT
GCATTAATTCTTTGTTGCGGTTGGCAGTACCAAGCGTTGGTAAGGGAAATGATTGAATTCTATTTTACTT
GATATTTTTTTCTAGTTGGAAACTCAGGAACAAATGTTTTCTTACTAGAAAAAATAATTAGAAACAAAAG
CAGCATATGAGGAATCTTCAAATACATGTGAATTAGAACTCTTGACACCAAAAGTTTCAACGCAACAAGG
AGATGAGCAAATGTGATCTCCACATTTGCTTCCTATATCACTCTCTCATTACAAGCAGCAAACCACAACA
AAAAATTTCGCCTATGATAAAGTATGCTTGATTTCACTCCACAAGGCATCCCAAAGATGTTGATCTAGCC
GTCACTCTAAGCCACCAAACACAGACACCATTAATTTATCATGATACTTTTCTGGATAAATTCTGAAAAC
CAGAGCCAAGACACATGAGATTGACAGTTCCTGTGGAGGCATCAGGTTTCATGACAAACTTAACACCCAA
AAAATCTCTGATGTGCCTTAATGCTGCTCCGAGCTCGAATTCTAGTAGCGTTGTCAATCAATTGGCAAGT
CATAAAATGCATTAAAAAATATTTTCATACTCAACTACAAATCCATGAGTATAACTATAATTATAAAGCA
ATGATTAGAATCTGACAAGGATTCTGGAAAATTACATAAAGGAAAGTTCATAAATGTCTAAAACACAAGA
GGACATACTTGTATTCAGTAACATTTGCAGCTTTTCTAGGTCTGAAAATATATTTGTTGCCTAGTGAATA
AGCATAATGGTACAACTACAAGTGTTTTACTCCTCATATTAACTTCGGTCATTAGAGGCCACGATTTGAC
ACATTTTTACTCAAAACAAAATGTTTGCATATCTCTTATAATTTCAAATTCAACACACAACAAATAAGAG
AAAAAACAAATAATATTAATTTGAGAATGAACAAAAGGACCATATCATTCATTAACTCTTCTCCATCCAT
TTCCATTTCACAGTTCGATAGCGAAAACCGAATAAAAAACACAGTAAATTACAAGCACAACAAATGGTAC
AAGAAAAACAGTTTTCCCAATGCCATAATACTCAAACTCAGTAGGATTCTGGTGTGTGCGCAATGAAACT
GATGCATTGAACTTGACGAACGTTGTCGAAACCGATGATACGAACGAAAGCTCTAAGCTCAGACTTTACG
CTTCTTCTTTGGGTCAGCCCTAGAGTCACCACCCAACTGCGACAGATCTATCCTTGTCTCATAGAGCCCT
GTAATAGATTGGTGAATAAGGGTAGCGTCCAACACTTCCTTGGTTGATGTGTAGCGCTTTCTGTCGATAG
TGGTATCGAAGTACTTAAAGGCTGCTGGGGCTCCCAGATTGGTCAGTGTGAACAGGTGGATGATGTTTTC
CGCTTGTTCCCTTATCGGCTTATCTCTGTGCTTGTTGTACGCGGAAAGCACCTTTAATTGTAGAAAACCA
GTAAAACATGGACAATTAGGAGGCATCGATTATCTAACCAAAGACTTTAACAACACTAATCTGCCACTAA
TATTCATGAGAAGTCCTTACCTTATCGAGGTTAGCGTCTGCAAGAATGACCCGCTTGGAAAATTCGCTGA
TCTGCTCTATGATCTCATCAAGATAGTGCTTGTGCTGCTCGACAAACAACTGCTTCTGCTCGTTGTCCTC
TGGTGACCCCTTCAGCTTCTCATAGTGTGAGGCCAAGTACAGGAAGTTGACGTACTTACTGGGCAATGCC
AGCTCGTTGCCCTTCTGCAGTTCTCCGGCAGATGCCAGCATGCGTTTTCTGCCATTTTCCAATTCGAAAA
GCGAATACTTGGGCAGTTTGATAATGAGGTCTTTCTTCACCTCTTTGTAACCTGGTTTGTATAATTTTGG
TTCAGTTAATTAGGAAAATTACATAATGGCTCCAAAAAAAAATTATCGACCTTTTACCAAAAAAAATAAA
ATTTATCGACCTTGACAGGAAAAAGTTACAAATCAAAAGAAAGAATATCGTCTGGCATCCAATATTTTAC
CTTTAGCCTCGAGGAAGTCGATCGGATTCTTCTCGAACGAGGACCTTTCCATTATGGTAATTCCAAGCAG
TTCCTTGACGCTTTTCAGTTTCTTGCTCTTGCCCTTCTCCACCTTGGCCACTACCAGTACGCTGTATGCC
ACGGTAGGGCTATCAAAGCCTCCGTATTTCTTCGGATCCCAATCCTTCTTCCTCGCAATCAGTTTGTCGG
AGTTGCGCTTAGGGAGAATGGACTCCTTGGAGAAACCACCGGTTTGAACCTCCGTTTTCTTGACTATGTT
GACTTGGGGCATGCTGAGAACCTTACGCACAGTCGCAAAATCCCTGCCCTTATCCCAGACAATCTCACCT
GCAAGAAACAGCAAAGAGAGAGTTAAGATATAAGTGAACAAGAAAGTCTTGGGATCGACATACATACAAT
CAATTGATCAAATTCCTAGGATTAAACATATGAAATAGGAAAGACAGACCTGTTTCGCCATTTGTCTCGA
TCAGAGGCCTCTTCCGGATTTCACCATTCGCCAGAGTGATCTCTGTCTTGAAGAAGTTCATGATATTCGA
GTAAAAGAAGTATTTCGCGGTAGCCTTGCCGATCTCTTGTTCTGACTTCGCGATCATCTTCCTAACGTCG
TACACCTTGTAATCCCCGTACACAAACTCAGACTCCAGTTTCGGATACTTCTTGATGAGAGCAGTGCCAA
CAACGGCGTTCAGGTAGGCGTCATGGGCATGATGGTAGTTGTTGATCTCGCGAACCTTGTAAAACTGGAA
GTCCTTCCGGAAGTCACTAACCAGTTTGCTCTTGAGGGTGATCACCTGCGTAACCATCAAAAGTCAATAT
GGATTCATCACAAATTAATCAGGAATAGAAAGATCGGGTGGCCTTGAAGTTGATCAAATAAAAAGTTTCG
AACTTTAGTTTGATATGGTAAAGGAAAGTTGGAAACTTTACCTTTACCTCCCTGATAAGTTTGTCATTCT
CATCATACTTCGTATTCATACGCGAATCGAGTATCTGGGCCACATGTTTCGTAATCTGACGAGTTTCAAC
CAACTGGCGCTTGATGAAGCCGGCTTTGTCGAGCTCAGACAGTCCGCCCCTTTCTGCCTTCGTGAGATTG
TCGAATTTCCGTTGGGTTATGAGCTTAGCATTCAAAAGCTGCCTCCAATAGTTCTTCATCTTCTTCACAA
CCTCCTCGCTGGGTACATTGTCGGATTTTCCGCGGTTCTTGTCTGAGCGCGTAAGGACCTATAACACGGG
AGAAACCAAAAAGCAAACTCATTTCACGCCAAATACTACAGATTTCTCAAAAATTAAGTTATAATCCATA
TATCCTGACAAGAAATTGATTAAAACACAGTTGCTTTACCTTGTTGTCAATACTATCGTCCTTCAGGAAA
GATTGAGGGACAATGTGATCCACATCATAGTCGGAGAGTCTGTTAATGTCGAGCTCTTGGTCGACGTACA
TATCTCTCCCATTCTGGAGGTAATAGAGGTACAGCTTCTCGTTCTGGAGTTGAGTATTTTCGACTGGGTG
CTCTTTCAGAATCTGACTCCCAAGCTCCTTGATGCCTTCCTCTATCCGCTTCATGCGCTCCCGTGAGTTC
TTCTGCCCTTTCTGAGTCGTCTGGTTTTCCCTCGCCATCTCGATGACGATGTTCTCCGGCTTATGGCGGC
CCATGACCTGTAGCAATAATTAAAACAAAAATACCACAAACAGTTAGAACTGAGGCAAGAAGAATGAATG
CAGAGAAAAAAAATCTTAGCTATTCATGGAAATGGAAGTGCGACGAACACCTAAAATGCAAGGAGCATAA
CCAAATGCAGAACTTACCTTCACCAGCTCATCCACAACCTTCACTGTCTGCAGTATGCCCTTCTTTATAG
CTGGCGATCCAGCCAGGTTGGCTATGTGTTCGTGAAGGCTATCGCCCTGACCTGACACTTGGGCCTTCTG
GATATCTTCTTTGAAGGTCAGTGAGTCATCGTGAATAAGCTGCATGAAGTTCCGATTCGCAAAACCGTCG
GATTTGAGAAAGTCCAGTATAGTCTTGCCGGATTGCTTGTCGCGGATGCCGTTGATGAGCTTCCTGGAGA
GCCTTCCCCAACCTAAAACATAGAACAAACATTTGTCTCATCACAAATATGCATCAAGGAACACTCAGAA
GTTAGTCATATACCCAAATTCTTGAAACTAGAGAAACAAAAAAAGAGGGATCATTGCGGAAACCTTTTGA
CCTCTTACCTGTATATCTCCTCCTCTTCAACTGCTTCATGACCTTGTCATCGAACAGATGCGCATAAGTC
TTAAGGCGCTCCTCGATCATTTCTCTGTCCTCAAACAGCGTGAGAGTCAGCACGATGTCCTCGAGGATGT
CCTCGTTCTCCTCGTTGTCAAGGAAGTCCTTGTCCTTGATGATTTTCAACAGGTCATGGTATGTGCCAAG
AGAGGCATTGAACCTATCCTCAACGCCGCTGATTTCCACAGAATCAAAGCATTCGATCTTCTTAAAGTAG
TCCTCTTTAAGCTGTTTCACAGTGACCTTCCGATTGGTTTTGAACAAGAGATCGACAATGGCCTTCTTCT
GCTCACCTGTTATAACAGTAAAAATTACTTTAGAAACAAAACAAAAGTGTGGTCTTTTAGGAATGATTAT
TGATCAGTTCATAGTTTAAAATCTTGTGTTTTTATCGTAAAAGTGTGGACCAGGATTTACCTGACAGGAA
GGCCGGTTTGCGCATCCCCTCCGTCACATATTTCACCTTCGTCAGCTCGTTGTAGACCGTGAAGTATTCG
TACAGGAGACTATGCTTGGGCAGGACTTTCTCATTTGGGAGATTCTTATCGAAGTTGGTCATCCTTTCGA
TGAAGGACTGTGCACTCGCACCCTTGTCCACGACCTCTTCGAAGTTCCAAGGCGTGATAGTCTCCTCGGA
TTTGCGTGTCATCCACGCAAACCGCGAGTTCCCGCGTGCGAGTGGACCTAATGAATTAATAGAAAAATCA
GGCAAATTAGAAAAGAAATAATTCTCAAAAGAGAACAACTGAGGTCAGAAAATAGCATTCATCAACTGAA
ACTAGGTATTTCTTCATATGATACTAACCTACATAGTAGGGAATGCGGAACGTGAGGATCTTTTCAATCT
TCTCTCTGTTGTCTTTCAGGAACGGATAGAAGTCCTCTTGCCTCCTCAAGATAGCATGCAGCTCACCGAG
GTGGATCTGGTGCGGTATGCTGCCATTGTCGAAGGTACGCTGCTTCCGAAGCAAATCTTCGCGGTTCAAT
TTAACGAGCAGCTCCTCTGTACCGTCCATCTTTTCCAGAATAGGCTTGATGAATTTGTAGAATTCCTCCT
GACTTGCACCTAATAATATCATCAGAGGAAAACTCAATTCTTATATCTTACAGAAATGAACAACAAAATA
CATGTAGCAGAGAGGAAAACAATCATAAGTAACAACTTACCTCCATCAATGTACCCTGCGTAGCCATTCT
TCGATTGGTCAAAGAAAATCTCCTTGTACTTCTCGGGGAGTTGCTGGCGAACCAAAGCCTTCAGAAGGGT
CAGATCCTGGTGATGCTCGTCGTACCTCTTGATCATGGAGGCGCTAAGTGGCGCTTTGGTTATCTCCGTG
TTGACCCGCAGAATGTCACTGAGCAAGATAGCGTCTGACAGATTCTTGGCAGCCAAGAACAGGTCGGCAT
ACTGATCACCTACAAAAGTTTAAAAGACTCAATTTTAACTCTACAGCTTCAAATAAATTTCCGCAAAGAA
ATTGATAGGTTTAGACAACAAAAGAAGAGTTCCAATTTCAAGAGCACCTATTTGGGCGAGCAGATTGTCC
AGATCATCATCGTATGTATCCTTTGACAGCTGCAGCTTCGCGTCCTCGGCGAGGTCAAAGTTGCTTTTGA
AGTTAGGGGTGAGGCCCAGAGACAGTGCAATCAGATTCCCGAACAAGCCGTTCTTCTTCTCGCCTGGCAA
TTGAGCGATCAGATTCTCAAGCCGTCTGGACTTCGAAAGTCTGGCAGACAGTATTGCCTTGGCGTCGACA
CCTGAGATTGTTTGCAAAGAAAAATCTCAAAGCATGTACAATCTATAAACTTATGATGGAAAAAGAAAAG
AAAGGTAACTAAGGAATGTTACCTGATGCATTGATGGGGTTCTCCTCGAACAGCTGATTGTAGGTTTGGA
CGAGCTGAATGAACAGTTTATCCACATCGGAGTTATCCGGGTTGAGGTCCCCTTCGATCAAGAAATGGCC
ACGAAACTTTATCATGTGCGCGAGAGCCAGGTATATGAGCCGAAGGTCTGCCTTATCGGTTGAGTCCACC
AGCTTCTTGCGAAGGTGGTATATAGTCGGATACTTTTCATGATAGGCTACTTCGTCAACAATATTCCCAA
AGATGGGGTGACGCTCGTGTTTCTTATCTTCCTCTACCAGGAAGGATTCCTCGAGGCGATGGAAGAACGA
GTCGTCAACCTGCAAAATCAAGTTTATTGATCATCAAGTGAGTTTACATGTAGTTAAATGCTTTCAGTAA
TATCCCAATGAAGCAGGATATGCTTTCAGTACAAAATACATAAGCATACTATATCATAAAAATCCTTACC
TTCGCCATCTCGTTGCTAAAGATCTCTTGGAGATAACAGATTCTGTTCTTCCTGCGAGTGTACCTTCTCC
TCGCAGTACGTTTAAGCCTTGTCGCCTCCGCGGTTTCTCCAGAGTCAAAGAGCAGAGCTCCGATCAAGTT
CTTCTTAATGCTGTGCCTATCTGTGTTGCCCAGCACTTTAAATTTCTTCGAAGGTACCTTGTATTCATCG
GTGATAACGGCCCACCCAACTGAGTTCGTACCAATATCAAGTCCAATGCTGTACTTCTTGTCCATTTTCC
AGCTGACCTTCCGCTTCTTCTTCGGTGGGCTAGAAGCCATTGTATCGATAATTGTAAATGTAATTGTAAT
GTTGTTTGTTGTTTGTTGTTGTTGGTAATTGTTGTAAAAATGAGCTCTTATACTCGAGCGTGTCCTCTCC
AAATGAAATGAACTTCCTTATATAGAGGAAGGGTCTTGCGAAGGATAGTGGGATTGTGCGTCATCCCTTA
CGTCAGTGGAGATGTCACATCAATCCACTTGCTTTGTAGACGTGGTTGGAACCTCTTCTTTTTCCACGAT
GCTCCTCGTGGGTGGGGGTCCATCTTTGGGACCACTGTCGGCAGAGAGATCTTGAATGATAGCCTTTCCT
TTATCGCAATGATGGCATTTGTAGGAGCCACCTTCCTTTTCTACTGTCCTTTCGATGAAGTGACAGATAG
CTGGGCAATGGAATCCGAGGAGGTTTCCCGAAATTATCCTTTGTTGAAAAGTCTCAATAGCCCTTTGATC
TTCTGAGACTGTATCTTTGACATTTTTGGAGTAGACCAGAGTGTCGTGCTCCACCATGTTATCACATCAA
TCCACTTGCTTTGTAGACGTGGTTGGAACCTCTTCTTTTTCCACGATGCTCCTCGTGGGTGGGGGTCCAT
CTTTGGGACCACTGTCGGCAGAGAGATCTTGAATGATAGCCTTTCCTTTATCGCAATGATGGCATTTGTA
GGAGCCACCTTCCTTTTCTACTGTCCTTTCGATGAAGTGACAGATAGCTGGGCAATGGAATCCGAGGAGG
TTTCCCGAAATTATCCTTTGTTGAAAAGTCTCAATAGCCCTTTGATCTTCTGAGACTGTATCTTTGACAT
TTTTGGAGTAGACCAGAGTGTCGTGCTCCACCATGTTGACCTCCAAGCTTGAATTCTTGCAGAGACCGAG
ACGTTGATCGGCACGTAAGAGGTTCCAACTTTCACCATAATGAAATAAGATCACTACCGGGCGTATTTTT
TGAGTTATCGAGATTTTCAGGAGCTAAGGAAGCTAAAATGGAGAAAAAAATCACTGGATATACCACCGTT
GATATATCCCAATGGCATCGTAAAGAACATTTTGAGGCATTTCAGTCAGTTGCTCAATGTACCTATAACC
AGACCGTTCAGCTGGATATTACGGCCTTTTTAAAGACCGTAAAGAAAAATAAGCACAAGTTTTATCCGGC
CTTTATTCACATTCTTGCCCGCCTGATGAATGCTCATCCGGAATTCCGTATGGCAATGAAAGACGGTGAG
CTGGTGATATGGGATAGTGTTCACCCTTGTTACACCGTTTTCCATGAGCAAACTGAAACGTTTTCATCGC
TCTGGAGTGAATACCACGACGATTTCCGGCAGTTTCTACACATATATTCGCAAGATGTGGCGTGTTACGG
TGAAAACCTGGCCTATTTCCCTAAAGGGTTTATTGAGAATATGTTTTTCGTCTCAGCCAATCCCTGGGTG
AGTTTCACCAGTTTTGATTTAAACGTGGCCAATATGGACAACTTCTTCGCCCCCGTTTTCACCATGGGCA
AATATTATACGCAAGGCGACAAGGTGCTGATGCCGCTGGCGATTCAGGTTCATCATGCCGTTTGTGATGG
CTTCCATGTCGGCAGAATGCTTAATGAATTACAACAGTACTGCGATGAGTGGCAGGGGGGGCGTAAACGC
CGCGTGGATCCGGCTTACTAAAAGCCAGATAACAGTATGCGTATTTGCGCGCTGATTTTTGCGGTATAAG
AATATATACTGATATGTATACCCGAAGTATGTCAAAAAGAGGTATGCTATGAAGCAGCGTATTACAGTGA
CAGTTGACAGCGACAGCTATCAGTTGCTCAAGGCATATATGATGTCAATATCTCCGGTCTGGTAAGCACA
ACCATGCAGAATGAAGCCCGTCGTCTGCGTGCCGAACGCTGGAAAGCGGAAAATCAGGAAGGGATGGCTG
AGGTCGCCCGGTTTATTGAAATGAACGGCTCTTTTGCTGACGAGAACAGGGGCTGGTGAAATGCAGTTTA
AGGTTTACACCTATAAAAGAGAGAGCCGTTATCGTCTGTTTGTGGATGTACAGAGTGATATTATTGACAC
GCCCGGGCGACGGATGGTGATCCCCCTGGCCAGTGCACGTCTGCTGTCAGATAAAGTCTCCCGTGAACTT
TACCCAGTGGTGCATATCGGGGATGAAAGCTGGCGCATGATGACCACCGATATGGCCAGTGTGCCGGTTT
CCGTTATCGGGGAAGAAGTGGCTGATCTCAGCCACCGCGAAAATGACATCAAAAACGCCATTAACCTGAT
GTTCTGGGGAATATAAATGTCAGGCTCCCTTATACACAGCCAGTCGGTCTCAGCTTCTGCAGGCATGCGA
CGTCGAGCTTAGCTTGAGCTTGGATCAGATTGTCGTTTCCCGCCTTCAGTTTAAACTATCAGTGTTTGAC
AGGATATATTGGCGGGTAAACCTAAGAGAAAAGAGCGTTTATTAGAATAATCGGATATTTAAAAGGGCGT
GAAAAGGTTTATCCGTTCGTCCATTTGTATGTGCATGCCAACCACAGGGTTCCCCTCGGGATCAAAGTAC
TTTAAAGTACTTTAAAGTACTTTAAAGTACTTTGATCCAACCCCTCCGCTGCTATAGTGCAGTCGGCTTC
TGACGTTCAGTGCAGCCGTGTTCTGAAAACGACATGTCGCACAAGTCCTAAGTTACGCGACAGGCTGCCG
CCCTGCCCTT
Features (pLannotate 1.2.2; 31 found; start..end, strand, type, name):
    101..502     +  CDS            Y4CG_SINFN (fragment): Protein inferred from homology: Swiss-Prot protein existence level 3. From Sinorhizobium fredii (strain NBRC 101917 / NGR234).
   1062..1691    +  CDS            pVS1 StaA: stability protein from the Pseudomonas plasmid pVS1 (Heeb et al., 2000)
   2120..3193    +  CDS            pVS1 RepA: replication protein from the Pseudomonas plasmid pVS1 (Heeb et al., 2000)
   3259..3453    +  rep_origin     pVS1 oriV: origin of replication for the Pseudomonas plasmid pVS1 (Heeb et al., 2000)
   3656..3695    +  CDS            rop (fragment): Rop protein, which maintains plasmids at low copy number; rop
   3797..3933    +  misc_feature   bom: basis of mobility region from pBR322
   4123..4711    -  rep_origin     ori: high-copy-number ColE1/pMB1/pBR322/pUC origin of replication
   4957..5744    -  CDS            SmR (fragment): aminoglycoside adenylyltransferase (Murphy, 1985); aadA; confers resistance to spectinomycin and streptomycin
   5755..5811    -  CDS            GmR (fragment): gentamycin acetyltransferase; aacC1; confers resistance to gentamycin
   5987..6010    -  promoter       Pc promoter (fragment): intI1 (promoter lies within the coding sequence); class 1 integron promoter
   6269..6293    +  misc_feature   LB T-DNA repeat: left border repeat from nopaline C58 T-DNA
   6365..6617    -  terminator     NOS terminator: nopaline synthase terminator and poly(A) signal
   6630..7424    -  CDS            NeoR/KanR: aminoglycoside phosphotransferase from Tn5; aph(3')-II (or nptII); confers resistance to neomycin, kanamycin, and G418 (Geneticin®)
   7426..7481    -  misc_feature   TMV Ω: translational enhancer from the tobacco mosaic virus 5'-leader sequence (Gallie et al., 1988)
   7517..7696    -  promoter       NOS promoter: nopaline synthase promoter
   8335..9063    -  CDS            TagRFP-T: TagRFP-T is a basic (constitutively fluorescent) red fluorescent protein published in 2008, derived from Entacmaea quadricolor. It has low acid sensitivity.
   9076..9807    -  CDS            TagRFP-T: TagRFP-T is a basic (constitutively fluorescent) red fluorescent protein published in 2008, derived from Entacmaea quadricolor. It has low acid sensitivity.
  11436..12143   -  terminator     OCS terminator: octopine synthase terminator
  12711..12860   -  CDS            YUCCA4 (fragment): YUC4_ORYSJ - Experimental evidence at protein level: Swiss-Prot protein existence level 1. Involved in auxin biosynthesis in anthers. From Oryza sativa subsp. japonica (Rice).
  13012..13629   -  CDS            YUC6 (fragment): YUC6_ARATH - Also known as HYT1, YUCCA6. Experimental evidence at protein level: Swiss-Prot protein existence level 1. Involved in auxin biosynthesis via the indole-3-pyruvic acid (IPA) pathway. Also able to convert in vitro phenyl pyruvate (PPA) to phenyl acetic acid (PAA). Required for the formation of floral organs and vascular tissues. Belongs to the set of redundant YUCCA genes probably responsible for auxin biosynthesis in shoots. From Arabidopsis thaliana (Mouse-ear cress).
  14602..14721   -  CDS            RCL1_ARATH (fragment): Experimental evidence at transcript level: Swiss-Prot protein existence level 2. Does not have cyclase activity. Plays a role in 40S- ribosomal-subunit biogenesis in the early pre-rRNA processing steps at sites A0, A1 and A2 that are required for proper maturation of the 18S RNA (By similarity). From Arabidopsis thaliana (Mouse-ear cress).
  14750..15382   -  terminator     E9 terminator: terminator and polyadenylation signal from the pea rbcS-E9 gene
  16747..17058   -  CDS            cas9 (fragment): CAS9_LISIN - Also known as csn1. Experimental evidence at protein level: Swiss-Prot protein existence level 1. CRISPR (clustered regularly interspaced short palindromic repeat) is an adaptive immune system that provides protection against mobile genetic elements (viruses, transposable elements and conjugative plasmids). CRISPR clusters contain spacers, sequences complementary to antecedent mobile elements, and target invading nucleic acids. CRISPR clusters are transcribed and processed into CRISPR RNA (crRNA). In type II CRISPR systems correct processing of pre-crRNA requires a trans- encoded
  20857..21135   -  CDS            cas9 (fragment): CAS9_STRMU - Also known as csn1. Experimental evidence at protein level: Swiss-Prot protein existence level 1. CRISPR (clustered regularly interspaced short palindromic repeat) is an adaptive immune system that provides protection against mobile genetic elements (viruses, transposable elements and conjugative plasmids). CRISPR clusters contain spacers, sequences complementary to antecedent mobile elements, and target invading nucleic acids. CRISPR clusters are transcribed and processed into CRISPR RNA (crRNA). In type II CRISPR systems correct processing of pre-crRNA requires a trans- encoded
  21189..21242   -  misc_feature   TMV Ω: translational enhancer from the tobacco mosaic virus 5'-leader sequence (Gallie et al., 1988)
  21267..21943   -  promoter       CaMV 35S promoter (enhanced): cauliflower mosaic virus 35S promoter with a duplicated enhancer region
  22055..22157   +  promoter       cat promoter: promoter of the E. coli cat gene encoding chloramphenicol acetyltransferase
  22158..22816   +  CDS            CmR: chloramphenicol acetyltransferase; cat; confers resistance to chloramphenicol
  22998..23156   +  CDS            ccdA (fragment): CCDA_ECO57 - Also known as H, letA. Experimental evidence at protein level: Swiss-Prot protein existence level 1. Antitoxin component of a type II toxin-antitoxin (TA) system which inhibits the post-segregational killing (PSK) of plasmid-free cells, also referred to as a plasmid addiction system. Binds to and blocks the activity of CcdB; will also remove bound CcdB protein from the CcdB-GyrA complex by forming a CcdA-CcdB complex, a process termed rejuvenation. Functions as a transcriptional corepressor for the ccdAB operon, repression also requires CcdB (By similarity). From Escherichia coli
  23161..23463   +  CDS            ccdB: CCDB_ECOLI - Also known as G, letB, letD. Experimental evidence at protein level: Swiss-Prot protein existence level 1. Toxic component of a type II toxin-antitoxin (TA) system, functioning in plasmid maintainence. Responsible for the post- segregational killing (PSK) of plasmid-free cells, also referred to as a plasmid addiction system. Half-life of over 2 hours. Cell killing by CcdB is accompanied by filamentation, defects in chromosome and plasmid segregation, defects in cell division, formation of anucleate cells, decreased DNA synthesis and plasmid loss. Interferes with the activity of DN
  23587..23611   +  misc_feature   RB T-DNA repeat: right border repeat from nopaline C58 T-DNA
