[The description below was written by a language model from this plasmid's Addgene catalogue record and pLannotate feature annotations shown in this document.]
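Description:
pDGE463 is an empty recipient binary vector for Agrobacterium-mediated plant transformation and CRISPR/Cas9 genome editing, built on the pJOG292 backbone. It carries plant selection markers and a Cas9 expression cassette but no guide RNAs. Outside the T-DNA, the backbone combines a high-copy ColE1/pUC-type origin with the pBR322 bom site for propagation in E. coli, and the pVS1 oriV with RepA and StaA for replication and stable maintenance in Agrobacterium. An aadA gene provides spectinomycin/streptomycin resistance. The sequenced plasmid is about 23.9 kb, well above the 7 kb listed for the backbone alone.

Between the nopaline-type left and right border repeats, the T-DNA holds several units. A NOS promoter, TMV Ω leader, nptII and NOS terminator cassette gives kanamycin selection in plants. Two tandem TagRFP-like reading frames correspond to the catalogued TagRFP-mNeptune "2xRFP" fluorescent marker, whose promoter is not annotated. A region ahead of an OCS terminator has fragmentary YUCCA-like flavin monooxygenase matches and probably represents the listed Bs3 marker, though the annotation does not name it. Cas9 is driven by an enhanced CaMV 35S promoter with a TMV Ω translational enhancer and ends in the pea rbcS-E9 terminator. Only scattered Cas9 homology fragments are annotated across this roughly 5.8 kb interval, so the variant and any tags or localisation signals cannot be read from the table.

Next to the right border sits a chloramphenicol resistance/ccdB cassette, which explains the need for a ccdB-tolerant strain and dual chloramphenicol and spectinomycin selection. This cassette presumably serves as the counter-selectable placeholder that is replaced when guide RNA arrays are inserted, although the cloning sites are not annotated. The associated work used such vectors for highly multiplexed editing in Nicotiana benthamiana and Arabidopsis.
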