Addgene plasmid #153234: pDGE463
Purpose: (Empty Backbone) Recipient plant transformation vector containing selection markers and a Cas9 expression cassette, but lacking guide RNAs
Depositing lab: Sylvestre Marillonnet. Depositing organization: Leibniz Institute of Plant Biochemistry (IPB). Publication: Highly efficient multiplex editing: One-shot generation of 8x Nicotiana benthamiana and 12x Arabidopsis mutants. Stuttmann J, Barthel K, Martin P, Ordon J, Erickson JL, Herr R, Ferik F, Kretschmer C, Berner T, Keilwagen J, Marillonnet S, Bonas U. Plant J. 2021 Feb 12. doi: 10.1111/tpj.15197. PubMed 33577114.
Backbone
  Vector backbone: pJOG292
  Backbone manufacturer: Ordon et al, 2017
  Backbone size (bp): 7000
  Vector type: Plant Expression, CRISPR
  Selectable markers: ccdB, Kanamycin, TagRFP-mNeptune (2XRFP), Bs3
Growth in bacteria
  Bacterial resistance: Chloramphenicol and Spectinomycin, 25 & 50 μg/mL
  Growth temperature: 37°C
  Growth strain: ccdB Survival
  Copy number: High Copy
Gene/Insert
  Gene/Insert name: None
Terms and licenses: Academic/Nonprofit Terms; Industry Terms: Not Available to Industry
Depositor comments: Please visit https://www.biorxiv.org/content/10.1101/2020.03.31.018671v2 for bioRxiv preprint.
How to cite: pDGE463 was a gift from Sylvestre Marillonnet (Addgene plasmid # 153234 ; http://n2t.net/addgene:153234 ; RRID:Addgene_153234)
